Addgene plasmid #178992: pBBK08 pCAS-Tyr-[gRNA: BsaI GFP dropout] (SplitLEU2,AmpR)
Purpose: Sp.Cas9 and gRNA yeast expression vector for Golden Gate pre-cloning of gRNA. Selection = SplitLEU2
Depositing lab: Vincent Martin. Depositing organization: Concordia University. Publication: The MyLo CRISPR-Cas9 Toolkit: A Markerless Yeast Localization and Overexpression CRISPR-Cas9 Toolkit. Bean BDM, Whiteway M, Martin VJJ. G3 (Bethesda). 2022 Jun 16. pii: 6609175. doi: 10.1093/g3journal/jkac154. PubMed 35708612.
Backbone
  Vector backbone: 2-micron/pUC
  Vector type: Yeast Expression, CRISPR, Synthetic Biology
Growth in bacteria
  Bacterial resistance: Ampicillin, 100 μg/mL
  Growth temperature: 37°C
  Growth strain: DH5alpha
  Copy number: High Copy
Gene/Insert
  Gene/Insert name: S. pyogenes Cas9
  Species: Streptococcus pyogenes
  Cloning method: Restriction Enzyme; 5′ cloning site Unknown (unknown if destroyed); 3′ cloning site Unknown (unknown if destroyed)
Terms and licenses: Academic/Nonprofit Terms; Industry Terms: Not Available to Industry
Depositor comments: Part of the Markerless Yeast Localization and Overexpression (MyLO) CRISPR-Cas9 Toolkit. Vector cloned using BsmBI Golden Gate cloning.
How to cite: pBBK08 pCAS-Tyr-[gRNA: BsaI GFP dropout] (SplitLEU2,AmpR) was a gift from Vincent Martin (Addgene plasmid # 178992 ; http://n2t.net/addgene:178992 ; RRID:Addgene_178992)
