[The description below was written by a language model from this plasmid's Addgene catalogue record and pLannotate feature annotations shown in this document.]
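Description:
pBBK08 pCAS-Tyr-[gRNA: BsaI GFP dropout] (SplitLEU2,AmpR) is an 11.6 kb yeast–E. coli shuttle vector that expresses Streptococcus pyogenes Cas9 together with a guide RNA cassette, and is part of the Markerless Yeast Localization and Overexpression (MyLO) CRISPR-Cas9 toolkit. It is built on a 2-micron/pUC backbone. The high-copy pUC-type origin and the AmpR β-lactamase gene support propagation and ampicillin selection in bacteria, while the 2μ origin maintains the plasmid episomally in yeast. The Cas9 coding sequence is followed by a short polyhistidine tag and the CYC1 terminator. The promoter driving Cas9 is not annotated by name, although a fragment matching a predicted S. cerevisiae open reading frame lies on the opposite strand just upstream.

The guide RNA cassette begins with a tRNA element, which the "Tyr" in the name suggests is a tyrosine tRNA, presumably serving as the Pol III promoter and processing element for the guide. Between the tRNA and the S. pyogenes gRNA scaffold sits a superfolder GFP cassette with rrnB T1 and T7Te bacterial terminators. As the name indicates, BsaI Golden Gate cloning of a spacer replaces this placeholder, so correct clones should be recognisable by loss of fluorescence in E. coli. Yeast selection relies on LEU2 placed between the Ashbya gossypii TEF promoter and terminator. The marker is annotated as two adjacent fragments, consistent with the "SplitLEU2" designation, but the record does not explain how the split is used. The vector itself was assembled by BsmBI Golden Gate cloning, and its stated purpose is pre-cloning guides for Cas9 editing in yeast.
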