Features (pLannotate 1.2.2; 17 found; start..end, strand, type, name):
      1..1159    -  rep_origin     2μ ori: yeast 2μ plasmid origin of replication
   1200..1288    +  ncRNA          tRNA: Accession: RF00005 - tRNA
   1533..2246    +  CDS            superfolder GFP: GFP variant that folds robustly even when fused to poorly folded proteins (Pédelacq et al., 2006)
   2258..2329    +  terminator     rrnB T1 terminator: transcription terminator T1 from the E. coli rrnB gene
   2345..2372    +  terminator     T7Te terminator: phage T7 early transcription terminator
   2386..2461    +  misc_RNA       gRNA scaffold: guide RNA scaffold for the Streptococcus pyogenes CRISPR/Cas9 system
   2595..2937    +  promoter       TEF promoter: Ashbya gossypii TEF promoter
   2939..3674    +  CDS            LEU2 (fragment): 3-isopropylmalate dehydrogenase, required for leucine biosynthesis; S. cerevisiae LEU2; yeast auxotrophic marker
   3691..4551    +  CDS            LEU2 (fragment): 3-isopropylmalate dehydrogenase, required for leucine biosynthesis; S. cerevisiae LEU2; yeast auxotrophic marker
   4557..4754    +  terminator     TEF terminator: Ashbya gossypii TEF terminator
   4905..5765    -  CDS            AmpR: β-lactamase; bla; confers resistance to ampicillin, carbenicillin, and related antibiotics
   5766..5857    -  promoter       AmpR promoter: bla
   6005..6418    -  CDS            YJC7_YEAST: Protein predicted: Swiss-Prot protein existence level 4. From Saccharomyces cerevisiae (strain ATCC 204508 / S288c) (Baker's yeast).
   6573..10676   +  CDS            cas9: CAS9_STRP1 - Also known as csn1 From Streptococcus pyogenes serotype M1.
  10725..10745   +  CDS            7xHis: 6xHis affinity tag
  10749..10938   +  terminator     CYC1 terminator: S. cerevisiae CYC1; transcription terminator for CYC1
  10995..11583   -  rep_origin     ori: high-copy-number ColE1/pMB1/pBR322/pUC origin of replication
>Addgene plasmid #178992 | pBBK08 pCAS-Tyr-[gRNA: BsaI GFP dropout] (SplitLEU2,AmpR) | addgene full sequence | sequence record 360677 | Addgene NGS Result
CGAAGCATCTGTGCTTCATTTTGTAGAACAAAAATGCAACGCGAGAGCGCTAATTTTTCAAACAAAGAAT
CTGAGCTGCATTTTTACAGAACAGAAATGCAACGCGAAAGCGCTATTTTACCAACGAAGAATCTGTGCTT
CATTTTTGTAAAACAAAAATGCAACGCGAGAGCGCTAATTTTTCAAACAAAGAATCTGAGCTGCATTTTT
ACAGAACAGAAATGCAACGCGAGAGCGCTATTTTACCAACAAAGAATCTATACTTCTTTTTTGTTCTACA
AAAATGCATCCCGAGAGCGCTATTTTTCTAACAAAGCATCTTAGATTACTTTTTTTCTCCTTTGTGCGCT
CTATAATGCAGTCTCTTGATAACTTTTTGCACTGTAGGTCCGTTAAGGTTAGAAGAAGGCTACTTTGGTG
TCTATTTTCTCTTCCATAAAAAAAGCCTGACTCCACTTCCCGCGTTTACTGATTACTAGCGAAGCTGCGG
GTGCATTTTTTCAAGATAAAGGCATCCCCGATTATATTCTATACCGATGTGGATTGCGCATACTTTGTGA
ACAGAAAGTGATAGCGTTGATGATTCTTCATTGGTCAGAAAATTATGAACGGTTTCTTCTATTTTGTCTC
TATATACTACGTATAGGAAATGTTTACATTTTCGTATTGTTTTCGATTCACTCTATGAATAGTTCTTACT
ACAATTTTTTTGTCTAAAGAGTAATACTAGAGATAAACATAAAAAATGTAGAGGTCGAGTTTAGATGCAA
GTTCAAGGAGCGAAAGGTGGATGGGTAGGTTATATAGGGATATAGCACAGAGATATATAGCAAAGAGATA
CTTTTGAGCAATGTTTGTGGAAGCGGTATTCGCAATATTTTAGTAGCCCGTTACAGTCCGGTGCGTTTTT
GGTTTTTTGAAAGTGCGTCTTCAGAGCGCTTTTGGTTTTCAAAAGCGCTCTGAAGTTCCTATACTTTCTA
GAGAATAGGAACTTCGGAATAGGAACTTCAAAGCGTTTCCGAAAACGAGCGCTTCCGAAAATGCAACGCG
AGCTGCGCACATACAGCTCACTGTTCACGTCGCACCTATATCTGCGTGTTGCCTGTATATATATATACAT
GAGAAGAACGGCATAGTGCGTGTTTATGCTTAAATGCGTATATGTGTTATGTAGTATACTCTTTCTTCAA
CAATTAAATACTCTCGGTAGCCAAGTTGGTTTAAGGCGCAAGACTGTAATTTATCACTACGAAATCTTGA
GATCGGGCGTTCGACTCGCCCCCGGGAGAGATGGCCGGCATGGTCCCAGCCTCCTCGCTGGCGCCGGCTG
GGCAACACCTTCGGGTGGCGAATGGGACTCGAGACCGAAAGTGAAACGTGATTTCATGCGTCATTTTGAA
CATTTTGTAAATCTTATTTAATAATGTGTGCGGCAATTCACATTTAATTTATGAATGTTTTCTTAACATC
GCGGCAACTCAAGAAACGGCAGGTTCGGATCTTAGCTACTAGAGAAAGAGGAGAAATACTAGATGCGTAA
AGGCGAAGAGCTGTTCACTGGTGTCGTCCCTATTCTGGTGGAACTGGATGGTGATGTCAACGGTCATAAG
TTTTCCGTGCGTGGCGAGGGTGAAGGTGACGCAACTAATGGTAAACTGACGCTGAAGTTCATCTGTACTA
CTGGTAAACTGCCGGTTCCTTGGCCGACTCTGGTAACGACGCTGACTTATGGTGTTCAGTGCTTTGCTCG
TTATCCGGACCATATGAAGCAGCATGACTTCTTCAAGTCCGCCATGCCGGAAGGCTATGTGCAGGAACGC
ACGATTTCCTTTAAGGATGACGGCACGTACAAAACGCGTGCGGAAGTGAAATTTGAAGGCGATACCCTGG
TAAACCGCATTGAGCTGAAAGGCATTGACTTTAAAGAGGACGGCAATATCCTGGGCCATAAGCTGGAATA
CAATTTTAACAGCCACAATGTTTACATCACCGCCGATAAACAAAAAAATGGCATTAAAGCGAATTTTAAA
ATTCGCCACAACGTGGAGGATGGCAGCGTGCAGCTGGCTGATCACTACCAGCAAAACACTCCAATCGGTG
ATGGTCCTGTTCTGCTGCCAGACAATCACTATCTGAGCACGCAAAGCGTTCTGTCTAAAGATCCGAACGA
GAAACGCGATCATATGGTTCTGCTGGAGTTCGTAACCGCAGCGGGCATCACGCATGGTATGGATGAACTG
TACAAATGACCAGGCATCAAATAAAACGAAAGGCTCAGTCGAAAGACTGGGCCTTTCGTTTTATCTGTTG
TTTGTCGGTGAACGCTCTCTACTAGAGTCACACTGGCTCACCTTCGGGTGGGCCTTTCTGCGTTTATAGG
TCTCCGTTTTAGAGCTAGAAATAGCAAGTTAAAATAAGGCTAGTCCGTTATCAACTTGAAAAAGTGGCAC
CGAGTCGGTGCTTTTTTTATTTTTTGTCACTATTGTTATGTAAAATGCCACCTCTGACAGTATGGAACGC
AAACTTCTGTCTAGTGGATATAGGTCTAGAGATCTGTTTAGCTTGCCTCGTCCCCGCCGGGTCACCCGGC
CAGCGACATGGAGGCCCAGAATACCCTCCTTGACAGTCTTGACGTGCGCAGCTCAGGGGCATGATGTGAC
TGTCGCCCGTACATTTAGCCCATACATCCCCATGTATAATCATTTGCATCCATACATTTTGATGGCCGCA
CGGCGCGAAGCAAAAATTACGGCTCCTCGCTGCAGACCTGCGAGCAGGGAAACGCTCCCCTCACAGACGC
GTTGAATTGTCCCCACGCCGCGCCCCTGTAGAGAAATATAAAAGGTTAGGATTTGCCACTGAGGTTCTTC
TTTCATATACTTCCTTTTAAAATCTTGCTAGGATACAGTTCTCACATCACATCCGAACATAAACAACAAT
GTCTGCCCCTAAGAAGATCGTCGTTTTGCCAGGTGACCACGTTGGTCAAGAAATCACAGCCGAAGCCATT
AAGGTTCTTAAAGCTATTTCTGATGTTCGTTCCAATGTCAAGTTCGATTTCGAAAATCATTTAATTGGTG
GTGCTGCTATCGATGCTACAGGTGTTCCACTTCCAGATGAGGCGCTGGAAGCCTCCAAGAAGGCTGATGC
CGTTTTGTTAGGTGCTGTGGGTGGTCCTAAATGGGGAACCGGTAGTGTTAGACCTGAACAAGGTTTACTA
AAAATCCGTAAAGAACTTCAATTGTACGCCAACTTAAGACCATGTAACTTTGCATCCGACTCTCTTTTAG
ACTTATCTCCAATCAAGCCACAATTTGCTAAAGGTACTGACTTCGTTGTTGTCAGAGAATTAGTGGGAGG
TATTTACTTTGGTAAGAGAAAGGAGGACGATGGTGATGGTGTCGCTTGGGATAGTGAACAATACACCGTT
CCAGAAGTGCAAAGAATCACAAGAATGGCCGCTTTCATGGCCCTACAACATGAGCCACCATTGCCTATTT
GGTCCTTGGATAAAGCTAATGTTTTGGCCTCTTCAAGATTATGGAGAAAAACTGTGGAGGAAACCATCAA
GAACGAATTTCCTACATTGAAGGTTCAACATCAATTGATTGATTCTGCCGCCATGATCCTAGTTAAGAAC
CCAACCCACCTAAATGGTATTATAATCACCAGCAGACGTCGCTGCCTGCAGGTCCTAAATGGGGAACCGG
TAGTGTTAGACCTGAACAAGGTTTACTAAAAATCCGTAAAGAACTTCAATTGTACGCCAACTTAAGACCA
TGTAACTTTGCATCCGACTCTCTTTTAGACTTATCTCCAATCAAGCCACAATTTGCTAAAGGTACTGACT
TCGTTGTTGTCAGAGAATTAGTGGGAGGTATTTACTTTGGTAAGAGAAAGGAGGACGATGGTGATGGTGT
CGCTTGGGATAGTGAACAATACACCGTTCCAGAAGTGCAAAGAATCACAAGAATGGCCGCTTTCATGGCC
CTACAACATGAGCCACCATTGCCTATTTGGTCCTTGGATAAAGCTAATGTTTTGGCCTCTTCAAGATTAT
GGAGAAAAACTGTGGAGGAAACCATCAAGAACGAATTTCCTACATTGAAGGTTCAACATCAATTGATTGA
TTCTGCCGCCATGATCCTAGTTAAGAACCCAACCCACCTAAATGGTATTATAATCACCAGCAACATGTTT
GGTGATATCATCTCCGATGAAGCCTCCGTTATCCCAGGTTCCTTGGGTTTGTTGCCATCTGCGTCCTTGG
CCTCTTTGCCAGACAAGAACACCGCATTTGGTTTGTACGAACCATGCCACGGTTCTGCTCCAGATTTGCC
AAAGAATAAGGTCAACCCTATCGCCACTATCTTGTCTGCTGCAATGATGTTGAAATTGTCATTGAACTTG
CCTGAAGAAGGTAAGGCCATTGAAGATGCAGTTAAAAAGGTTTTGGATGCAGGTATCAGAACTGGTGATT
TAGGTGGTTCCAACAGTACCACCGAAGTCGGTGATGCTGTCGCCGAAGAAGTTAAGAAAATCCTTGCTTA
ATCAGTACTGACAATAAAAAGATTCTTGTTTTCAAGAACTTGTCATTTGTATAGTTTTTTTATATTGTAG
TTGTTCTATTTTAATCAAATGTTAGCGTGATTTATATTTTTTTTCGCCTCGACATCATCTGCCCAGATGC
GAAGTTAAGTGCGCAGAAAGTAATATCATGCGTCAATCGTATGTGAATGCTGGTCGCTATACTGCTGTCG
ATTCGATACTAACGCCGCCATCCAGTGTCGAAAACGAGCTCTCGAGAACCCTTAATCAAAAAGGATCTTC
ACCTAGATCCTTTTAAATTAAAAATGAAGTTTTAAATCAATCTAAAGTATATATGAGTAAACTTGGTCTG
ACAGTTACCAATGCTTAATCAGTGAGGCACCTATCTCAGCGATCTGTCTATTTCGTTCATCCATAGTTGC
CTGACTCCCCGTCGTGTAGATAACTACGATACGGGAGGGCTTACCATCTGGCCCCAGTGCTGCAATGATA
CCGCGGGACCCACGCTCACCGGCTCCAGATTTATCAGCAATAAACCAGCCAGCCGGAAGGGCCGAGCGCA
GAAGTGGTCCTGCAACTTTATCCGCCTCCATCCAGTCTATTAATTGTTGCCGGGAAGCTAGAGTAAGTAG
TTCGCCAGTTAATAGTTTGCGCAACGTTGTTGCCATTGCTACAGGCATCGTGGTGTCACGCTCGTCGTTT
GGTATGGCTTCATTCAGCTCCGGTTCCCAACGATCAAGGCGAGTTACATGATCCCCCATGTTGTGCAAAA
AAGCGGTTAGCTCCTTCGGTCCTCCGATCGTTGTCAGAAGTAAGTTGGCCGCAGTGTTATCACTCATGGT
TATGGCAGCACTGCATAATTCTCTTACTGTCATGCCATCCGTAAGATGCTTTTCTGTGACTGGTGAGTAC
TCAACCAAGTCATTCTGAGAATAGTGTATGCGGCGACCGAGTTGCTCTTGCCCGGCGTCAATACGGGATA
ATACCGCGCCACATAGCAGAACTTTAAAAGTGCTCATCATTGGAAAACGTTCTTCGGGGCGAAAACTCTC
AAGGATCTTACCGCTGTTGAGATCCAGTTCGATGTAACCCACTCGTGCACCCAACTGATCTTCAGCATCT
TTTACTTTCACCAGCGTTTCTGGGTGAGCAAAAACAGGAAGGCAAAATGCCGCAAAAAAGGGAATAAGGG
CGACACGGAAATGTTGAATACTCATACTCTTCCTTTTTCAATATTATTGAAGCATTTATCAGGGTTATTG
TCTCATGAGCGGATACATATTTGAATGTATTTAGAAAAATAAACAAATAGGGGTTCGTCGACAGTCGAAC
AAGAAGCAGGCAAAGTTTAGAGCACTGCCCCTCCGCACTCAAAAAAGAAAAAACTAGGAGGAAAATAAAA
TTCTCAACCACACAAACACATAAACACATACAAATACAAATACAAGCTTATTTACTTGACATCGCGCGAT
CTTCCACTATTCAGCGCCGTCCGCCCTCTCTCGTGTTTTTTGTTTACGCGACAACTATGCGAAATCCGGA
GCAACGGGCAACCGTTTGGGGAAAGACCACACCCACGCGCGATCGCCATGGCAACGAGGTCGCACACGCC
CCACACCCAGACCTCCCTGCGAGCGGGCATGGGTACAATGTCCCCGTTGCCACAGACACCACTTCGTAGC
ACAGCGCAGAGCGTAGCGTGTTGTTGCTGCTGACAAAAGAAAATTTTTCTTAGCAAAGCAAAGGAGGGGA
AGCACGGGCAGATAGCACCGTACCATACCCTTGGAAACTCGAAATGAACGAAGCAGGAAATGAGAGAATG
AGAGTTTTGTAGGTATATATAGCGGTAGTGTTTGCGCGTTACCATCATCTTCTGGATCTATCTATTGTTC
TTTTCCTCATCACTTTCCCCTTTTTCGCTCTTCTTCTTGTCTTTTATTTCTTTCTTTTTTTTAATTGTTC
CCTCGATTGGCTATCTACCAAAGAATCCAAACTTAATACACGTATTTATTTGTCCAATTACCATGGATAA
GAAATACTCAATAGGCTTAGATATCGGCACAAATAGCGTCGGATGGGCGGTGATCACTGATGAATATAAG
GTTCCGTCTAAAAAGTTCAAGGTTCTGGGAAATACAGACCGCCACAGTATCAAAAAAAATCTTATAGGGG
CTCTTTTATTTGACAGTGGAGAGACAGCGGAAGCGACTCGACTCAAACGGACAGCTCGTAGAAGGTATAC
ACGTCGGAAGAATCGTATTTGTTATCTACAGGAGATTTTTTCAAATGAGATGGCGAAAGTAGATGATAGT
TTCTTTCATCGACTTGAAGAGTCTTTTTTGGTGGAAGAAGACAAGAAGCATGAACGTCATCCTATTTTTG
GAAATATAGTAGATGAAGTTGCTTATCATGAGAAATATCCAACTATCTATCATCTGCGAAAAAAATTGGT
AGATTCTACTGATAAAGCGGATTTGCGCTTAATCTATTTGGCCTTAGCGCATATGATTAAGTTTCGTGGT
CATTTTTTGATTGAGGGAGATTTAAATCCTGATAATAGTGATGTGGACAAACTATTTATCCAGTTGGTAC
AAACCTACAATCAATTATTTGAAGAAAACCCTATTAACGCAAGTGGAGTAGATGCTAAAGCGATTCTTTC
TGCACGATTGAGTAAATCAAGACGATTAGAAAATCTCATTGCTCAGCTCCCCGGTGAGAAGAAAAATGGC
TTATTTGGGAATCTCATTGCTTTGTCATTGGGTTTGACCCCTAATTTTAAATCAAATTTTGATTTGGCAG
AAGATGCTAAATTACAGCTTTCAAAAGATACTTACGATGATGATTTAGATAATTTATTGGCGCAAATTGG
AGATCAATATGCTGATTTGTTTTTGGCAGCTAAGAATTTATCAGATGCTATTTTACTTTCAGATATCCTA
AGAGTAAATACTGAAATAACTAAGGCTCCCCTATCAGCTTCAATGATTAAACGCTACGATGAACATCATC
AAGACTTGACTCTTTTAAAAGCTTTAGTTCGACAACAACTTCCAGAAAAGTATAAAGAAATCTTTTTTGA
TCAATCAAAAAACGGATATGCAGGTTATATTGATGGGGGAGCTAGCCAAGAAGAATTTTATAAATTTATC
AAACCAATTTTAGAAAAAATGGATGGTACTGAGGAATTATTGGTGAAACTAAATCGTGAAGATTTGCTGC
GCAAGCAACGGACCTTTGACAACGGCTCTATTCCCCATCAAATTCACTTGGGTGAGCTGCATGCTATTTT
GAGAAGACAAGAAGACTTTTATCCATTTTTAAAAGACAATCGTGAGAAGATTGAAAAAATCTTGACTTTT
CGAATTCCTTATTATGTTGGTCCATTGGCGCGTGGCAATAGTCGTTTTGCATGGATGACTCGGAAGTCTG
AAGAAACAATTACCCCATGGAATTTTGAAGAAGTTGTCGATAAAGGTGCTTCAGCTCAATCATTTATTGA
ACGCATGACAAACTTTGATAAAAATCTTCCAAATGAAAAAGTACTACCAAAACATAGTTTGCTTTATGAG
TATTTTACGGTTTATAACGAATTGACAAAGGTCAAATATGTTACTGAAGGAATGCGAAAACCAGCATTTC
TTTCAGGTGAACAGAAGAAAGCCATTGTTGATTTACTCTTCAAAACAAATCGAAAAGTAACCGTTAAGCA
ATTAAAAGAAGATTATTTCAAAAAAATAGAATGTTTTGATAGTGTTGAAATTTCAGGAGTTGAAGATAGA
TTTAATGCTTCATTAGGTACCTACCATGATTTGCTAAAAATTATTAAAGATAAAGATTTTTTGGATAATG
AAGAAAATGAAGATATCTTAGAGGATATTGTTTTAACATTGACCTTATTTGAAGATAGGGAGATGATTGA
GGAAAGACTTAAAACATATGCTCACCTCTTTGATGATAAGGTGATGAAACAGCTTAAACGTCGCCGTTAT
ACTGGTTGGGGACGTTTGTCTCGAAAATTGATTAATGGTATTAGGGATAAGCAATCTGGCAAAACAATAT
TAGATTTTTTGAAATCAGATGGTTTTGCCAATCGCAATTTTATGCAGCTGATCCATGATGATAGTTTGAC
ATTTAAAGAAGACATTCAAAAAGCACAAGTGTCTGGACAAGGCGATAGTTTACATGAACATATTGCAAAT
TTAGCTGGTAGCCCTGCTATTAAAAAAGGTATTTTACAGACTGTAAAAGTTGTTGATGAATTGGTCAAAG
TAATGGGGCGGCATAAGCCAGAAAATATCGTTATTGAAATGGCACGTGAAAATCAGACAACTCAAAAGGG
CCAGAAAAATTCGCGAGAGCGTATGAAACGAATCGAAGAAGGTATCAAAGAATTAGGAAGTCAGATTCTT
AAAGAGCATCCTGTTGAAAATACTCAATTGCAAAATGAAAAGCTCTATCTCTATTATCTCCAAAATGGAA
GAGACATGTATGTGGACCAAGAATTAGATATTAATCGTTTAAGTGATTATGATGTCGATCACATTGTTCC
ACAAAGTTTCCTTAAAGACGATTCAATAGACAATAAGGTCTTAACGCGTTCTGATAAAAATCGTGGTAAA
TCGGATAACGTTCCAAGTGAAGAAGTAGTCAAAAAGATGAAAAACTATTGGAGACAACTTCTAAACGCCA
AGTTAATCACTCAACGTAAGTTTGATAATTTAACGAAAGCTGAACGTGGAGGTTTGAGTGAACTTGATAA
AGCTGGTTTTATCAAACGCCAATTGGTTGAAACTCGCCAAATCACTAAGCATGTGGCACAAATTTTGGAT
AGTCGCATGAATACTAAATACGATGAAAATGATAAACTTATTCGAGAGGTTAAAGTGATTACCTTAAAAT
CTAAATTAGTTTCTGACTTCCGAAAAGATTTCCAATTCTATAAAGTACGTGAGATTAACAATTACCATCA
TGCCCATGATGCGTATCTAAATGCCGTCGTTGGAACTGCTTTGATTAAGAAATATCCAAAACTTGAATCG
GAGTTTGTCTATGGTGATTATAAAGTTTATGATGTTCGTAAAATGATTGCTAAGTCTGAGCAAGAAATAG
GCAAAGCAACCGCAAAATATTTCTTTTACTCTAATATCATGAACTTCTTCAAAACAGAAATTACACTTGC
AAATGGAGAGATTCGCAAACGCCCTCTAATCGAAACTAATGGGGAAACTGGAGAAATTGTCTGGGATAAA
GGGCGAGATTTTGCCACAGTGCGCAAAGTATTGTCCATGCCCCAAGTCAATATTGTCAAGAAAACAGAAG
TACAGACAGGCGGATTCTCCAAGGAGTCAATTTTACCAAAAAGAAATTCGGACAAGCTTATTGCTCGTAA
AAAAGACTGGGATCCAAAAAAATATGGTGGTTTTGATAGTCCAACGGTAGCTTATTCAGTCCTAGTGGTT
GCTAAGGTGGAAAAAGGGAAATCGAAGAAGTTAAAATCCGTTAAAGAGTTACTAGGGATCACAATTATGG
AAAGAAGTTCCTTTGAAAAAAATCCGATTGACTTTTTAGAAGCTAAAGGATATAAGGAAGTTAAAAAAGA
CTTAATCATTAAACTACCTAAATATAGTCTTTTTGAGTTAGAAAACGGTCGTAAACGGATGCTGGCTAGT
GCCGGAGAATTACAAAAAGGAAATGAGCTGGCTCTGCCAAGCAAATATGTGAATTTTTTATATTTAGCTA
GTCATTATGAAAAGTTGAAGGGTAGTCCAGAAGATAACGAACAAAAACAATTGTTTGTGGAGCAGCATAA
GCATTATTTAGATGAGATTATTGAGCAAATCAGTGAATTTTCTAAGCGTGTTATTTTAGCAGATGCCAAT
TTAGATAAAGTTCTTAGTGCATATAACAAACATAGAGACAAACCAATACGTGAACAAGCAGAAAATATTA
TTCATTTATTTACGTTGACGAATCTTGGAGCTCCCGCTGCTTTTAAATATTTTGATACAACAATTGATCG
TAAACGATATACGTCTACAAAAGAAGTTTTAGATGCCACTCTTATCCATCAATCCATCACTGGTCTTTAT
GAAACACGCATTGATTTGAGTCAGCTAGGAGGTGACGGTGGAGGGCCAAAAAAGAAAAGAAAAGTTGAAG
ATGCTTCTGCTCATCATCACCATCACCATCACCATTAAATCCGCTCTAACCGAAAAGGAAGGAGTTAGAC
AACCTGAAGTCTAGGTCCCTATTTATTTTTTTATAGTTATGTTAGTATTAAGAACGTTATTTATATTTCA
AATTTTTCTTTTTTTTCTGTACAGACGCGTGTACGCATGTAACATTATACTGAAAACCTTGCTTGAGAAG
GTTTTGGGACGCTCGAAGTGAGCAAAAGGCCAGCAAAAGGCCAGGAACCGTAAAAAGGCCGCGTTGCTGG
CGTTTTTCCATAGGCTCCGCCCCCCTGACGAGCATCACAAAAATCGACGCTCAAGTCAGAGGTGGCGAAA
CCCGACAGGACTATAAAGATACCAGGCGTTTCCCCCTGGAAGCTCCCTCGTGCGCTCTCCTGTTCCGACC
CTGCCGCTTACCGGATACCTGTCCGCCTTTCTCCCTTCGGGAAGCGTGGCGCTTTCTCATAGCTCACGCT
GTAGGTATCTCAGTTCGGTGTAGGTCGTTCGCTCCAAGCTGGGCTGTGTGCACGAACCCCCCGTTCAGCC
CGACCGCTGCGCCTTATCCGGTAACTATCGTCTTGAGTCCAACCCGGTAAGACACGACTTATCGCCACTG
GCAGCAGCCACTGGTAACAGGATTAGCAGAGCGAGGTATGTAGGCGGTGCTACAGAGTTCTTGAAGTGGT
GGCCTAACTACGGCTACACTAGAAGAACAGTATTTGGTATCTGCGCTCTGCTGAAGCCAGTTACCTTCGG
AAAAAGAGTTGGTAGCTCTTGATCCGGCAAACAAACCACCGCTGGTAGCGGTGGTTTTTTTGTTTGCAAG
CAGCAGATTACGCGCAGAAAAAAAGGATCTCAAGAAGATCCTTTGATCTTTTCTAC
